>Addgene plasmid #211902 | pAAV hSyn RSET-T-GECO1.WPRE | addgene full sequence | sequence record 431771 | Addgene NGS Result
CCTGCAGGCAGCTGCGCGCTCGCTCGCTCACTGAGGCCGCCCGGGCAAAGCCCGGGCGTCGGGCGACCTT
TGGTCGCCCGGCCTCAGTGAGCGAGCGAGCGCGCAGAGAGGGAGTGGCCAACTCCATCACTAGGGGTTCC
TTCTAGACAACTTTGTATAGAAAAGTTGCTGCAGAGGGCCCTGCGTATGAGTGCAAGTGGGTTTTAGGAC
CAGGATGAGGCGGGGTGGGGGTGCCTACCTGACGACCGACCCCGACCCACTGGACAAGCACCCAACCCCC
ATTCCCCAAATTGCGCATCCCCTATCAGAGAGGGGGAGGGGAAACAGGATGCGGCGAGGCGCGTGCGCAC
TGCCAGCTTCAGCACCGCGGACAGTGCCTTCGCCCCCGCCTGGCGGCGCGCGCCACCGCCGCCTCAGCAC
TGAAGGCGCGCTGACGTCACTCGCCGGTCCCCCGCAAACTCCCCTTCCCGGCCACCTTGGTCGCGTCCGC
GCCGCCGCCGGCCCAGCCGGACCGCACCACGCGAGGCGCGAGATAGGGGGGCACGGGCGCGACCATCTGC
GCTGCGGCGCCGGCGACTCAGCGCTGCCTCAGTCTGCGGTGGGCAGCGGAGGAGTCGTGTCGTGCCTGAG
AGCGCAGCAAGTTTGTACAAAAAAGCAGGCTGCCACCATGGGGGGTTCTCATCATCATCATCATCATGGT
ATGGCTAGCATGACTGGTGGACAGCAAATGGGTCGGGATCTGTACGACGATGACGATAAGGATCCGAGCT
CGAGAGTGGTGAGCAAGGGCGATGAGACCACAATGGGCGTAATCAAGCCCGACATGAAGATCAAGCTGAA
GATGGAGGGCAACGTGAATGGCCACGCCTTCGTGATCGAGGGCGAGGGCGAGGGCAAGCCCTACGACGGC
ACCCACACCATCAACCTGGAGGTGAAGGAGGGAGCCCCCCTGCCCTTCTCCTACGACATCCTGACCACCG
CGTTCGCCTACGGCAACAGGGCCTTCACCAAGTACCCCGACGACATCCCCGACTACTTCAAGCAGTCCTT
CCCCGAGGGCTACTCTTGGGAGCGCATCATGACCTTCGAGGACAAGGGCATCGTGAAGGTGAAGTCCGAC
ATCTCGATGGAGGAGGGCTCCTTCATCTACGAAATATACCTCAAGGGCGAGAACTTCCCCCCCAACGGTC
CCGTGATGCAGAAGAAGACCACCGGCTGGCGGAATCGTGATCAACTGACTGAAGAGCAGATCGCAGAATT
TAAAGAGGCTTTCTCCCTATTTGATAAGGACGGGGATGGAACAATAACAACCGAGGAGCTGGGGACGGTG
ATGCGGTCTCTGGGGCAGAACCCCACAGAAGCAGAGCTGCAGGACATGATCAATGTAGTAGATGCCGACG
GTGACGGCGCAATCGACTTCCCTGAGTTCCTGACAATGATGTCAAGAAAAATGAACTACAGGGACACGGA
AGAAGAAATTAGAGAAGCGTTCGGTGTGTTTGATAAGGATGGCAATGGCTACATCAGTGCAGCAGAGCTT
CACCGCGTGATGACAAACCTTGGAGAAAAGTTATCAGATGAAGAGGTTGATGATGTGATCAGGGAAGCAG
ACATCGATGGGGATGGTCTGGTAAACTACGAAGAGTTTGTACAAATGATGACAGCGAAGGGTGGCGGAGG
TTCTGTCGACTCATCACGTCATAAGTGGAATAAGACAGGTCACGCAGTCAGAGCTATAGGTCGGCTGAGC
TCAATTGGGGGTGAGAAGATGTACGTGCGCGACGGCGTGCTGAAGGGCGACGTCGAGCACGAGCTGCTGC
TGAAGGGCGGCGGCCACCACCGCGTTGACTTCAAGACCATCTACAGGGCCAAGAAGGCGGTGAAGCTGCC
CGACTATCACTTTGTGGACCACCACATCGAGATCCTGAACCACGACAAGGACTACAACAAGGTGACCGTC
TACGAGAGCGCCGCGGCCCGCAACTCCCGTAGGGGCATGGACGAGCTGTACAAGTAAACCCAGCTTTCTT
GTACAAAGTGGGAATTCCGATAATCAACCTCTGGATTACAAAATTTGTGAAAGATTGACTGGTATTCTTA
ACTATGTTGCTCCTTTTACGCTATGTGGATACGCTGCTTTAATGCCTTTGTATCATGCTATTGCTTCCCG
TATGGCTTTCATTTTCTCCTCCTTGTATAAATCCTGGTTGCTGTCTCTTTATGAGGAGTTGTGGCCCGTT
GTCAGGCAACGTGGCGTGGTGTGCACTGTGTTTGCTGACGCAACCCCCACTGGTTGGGGCATTGCCACCA
CCTGTCAGCTCCTTTCCGGGACTTTCGCTTTCCCCCTCCCTATTGCCACGGCGGAACTCATCGCCGCCTG
CCTTGCCCGCTGCTGGACAGGGGCTCGGCTGTTGGGCACTGACAATTCCGTGGTGTTGTCGGGGAAGCTG
ACGTCCTTTCCATGGCTGCTCGCCTGTGTTGCCACCTGGATTCTGCGCGGGACGTCCTTCTGCTACGTCC
CTTCGGCCCTCAATCCAGCGGACCTTCCTTCCCGCGGCCTGCTGCCGGCTCTGCGGCCTCTTCCGCGTCT
TCGCCTTCGCCCTCAGACGAGTCGGATCTCCCTTTGGGCCGCCTCCCCGCATCGGGAATTCCTAGAGCTC
GCTGATCAGCCTCGACTGTGCCTTCTAGTTGCCAGCCATCTGTTGTTTGCCCCTCCCCCGTGCCTTCCTT
GACCCTGGAAGGTGCCACTCCCACTGTCCTTTCCTAATAAAATGAGGAAATTGCATCGCATTGTCTGAGT
AGGTGTCATTCTATTCTGGGGGGTGGGGTGGGGCAGGACAGCAAGGGGGAGGATTGGGAAGAGAATAGCA
GGCATGCTGGGGAGGGCCGCAGGAACCCCTAGTGATGGAGTTGGCCACTCCCTCTCTGCGCGCTCGCTCG
CTCACTGAGGCCGGGCGACCAAAGGTCGCCCGACGCCCGGGCTTTGCCCGGGCGGCCTCAGTGAGCGAGC
GAGCGCGCAGCTGCCTGCAGGGGCGCCTGATGCGGTATTTTCTCCTTACGCATCTGTGCGGTATTTCACA
CCGCATA
[95 nt withheld, positions 3088-3182]
T
[46 nt withheld, positions 3184-3229]
C
[141 nt withheld, positions 3231-3371]
CCTTTGACGTTGGAGTCCACGTTCTTT
[37 nt withheld, positions 3399-3435]
ACTCTATCTCGGGCTATTCTTTTGATTTATAAGGGATTTTGCCGATTTCGGTCTATTGGTTAAAAAATGA
GCTGATTTAACAAAAATTTAACGCGAATTTTAACAAAATATTAACGTTTACAATTTTATGGTGCACTCTC
AGTACAATCTGCTCTGATGCCGCATAGTTAAGCCAGCCCCGACACCCGCCAACACCCGCTGACGCGCCCT
GACGGGCTTGTCTGCTCCCGGCATCCGCTTACAGACAAGCTGTGACCGTCTCCGGGAGCTGCATGTGTCA
GAGGTTTTCACCGTCATCACCGAAACGCGCGAGACGAAAGGGCCTCGTGATACGCCTATTTTTATAGGTT
AATGTCATGATAATAATGGTTTCTTAGACGTCAGGTGGCACTTTTCGGGGAAATGTGCGCGGAACCCCTA
TTTGTTTATTTTTCTAAATACATTCAAATATGTATCCGCTCATGAGACAATAACCCTGATAAATGCTTCA
ATAATATTGAAAAAGGAAGAGTATGAGTATTCAACATTTCCGTGTCGCCCTTATTCCCTTTTTTGCGGCA
TTTTGCCTTCCTGTTTTTGCTCACCCAGAAACGCTGGTGAAAGTAAAAGATGCTGAAGATCAGTTGGGTG
CACGAGTGGGTTACATCGAACTGGATCTCAACAGCGGTAAGATCCTTGAGAGTTTTCGCCCCGAAGAACG
TTTTCCAATGATGAGCACTTTTAAAGTTCTGCTATGTGGCGCGGTATTATCCCGTATTGACGCCGGGCAA
GAGCAACTCGGTCGCCGCATACACTATTCTCAGAATGACTTGGTTGAGTACTCACCAGTCACAGAAAAGC
ATCTTACGGATGGCATGACAGTAAGAGAATTATGCAGTGCTGCCATAACCATGAGTGATAACACTGCGGC
CAACTTACTTCTGACAACGATCGGAGGACCGAAGGAGCTAACCGCTTTTTTGCACAACATGGGGGATCAT
GTAACTCGCCTTGATCGTTGGGAACCGGAGCTGAATGAAGCCATACCAAACGACGAGCGTGACACCACGA
TGCCTGTAGCAATGGCAACAACGTTGCGCAAACTATTAACTGGCGAACTACTTACTCTAGCTTCCCGGCA
ACAATTAATAGACTGGATGGAGGCGGATAAAGTTGCAGGACCACTTCTGCGCTCGGCCCTTCCGGCTGGC
TGGTTTATTGCTGATAAATCTGGAGCCGGTGAGCGTGGAAGCCGCGGTATCATTGCAGCACTGGGGCCAG
ATGGTAAGCCCTCCCGTATCGTAGTTATCTACACGACGGGGAGTCAGGCAACTATGGATGAACGAAATAG
ACAGATCGCTGAGATAGGTGCCTCACTGATTAAGCATTGGTAACTGTCAGACCAAGTTTACTCATATATA
CTTTAGATTGATTTAAAACTTCATTTTTAATTTAAAAGGATCTAGGTGAAGATCCTTTTTGATAATCTCA
TGACCAAAATCCCTTAACGTGAGTTTTCGTTCCACTGAGCGTCAGACCCCGTAGAAAAGATCAAAGGATC
TTCTTGAGATCCTTTTTTTCTGCGCGTAATCTGCTGCTTGCAAACAAAAAAACCACCGCTACCAGCGGTG
GTTTGTTTGCCGGATCAAGAGCTACCAACTCTTTTTCCGAAGGTAACTGGCTTCAGCAGAGCGCAGATAC
CAAATACTGTTCTTCTAGTGTAGCCGTAGTTAGGCCACCACTTCAAGAACTCTGTAGCACCGCCTACATA
CCTCGCTCTGCTAATCCTGTTACCAGTGGCTGCTGCCAGTGGCGATAAGTCGTGTCTTACCGGGTTGGAC
TCAAGACGATAGTTACCGGATAAGGCGCAGCGGTCGGGCTGAACGGGGGGTTCGTGCACACAGCCCAGCT
TGGAGCGAACGACCTACACCGAACTGAGATACCTACAGCGTGAGCTATGAGAAAGCGCCACGCTTCCCGA
AGGGAGAAAGGCGGACAGGTATCCGGTAAGCGGCAGGGTCGGAACAGGAGAGCGCACGAGGGAGCTTCCA
GGGGGAAACGCCTGGTATCTTTATAGTCCTGTCGGGTTTCGCCACCTCTGACTTGAGCGTCGATTTTTGT
GATGCTCGTCAGGGGGGCGGAGCCTATGGAAAAACGCCAGCAACGCGGCCTTTTTACGGTTCCTGGCCTT
TTGCTGGCCTTTTGCTCACATGT
Features (pLannotate 1.2.2; 22 found; start..end, strand, type, name):
      1..141     -  repeat_region  AAV2 ITR: inverted terminal repeat of adeno-associated virus serotype 2 inverted
    148..168     +  protein_bind   attB4: mutant version of attB; core recombination site for the Gateway® BP reaction BP Clonase™
    190..637     +  promoter       hSyn promoter: human synapsin I promoter; confers neuron-specific expression (Kügler et al., 2003)
    638..658     +  protein_bind   attB1: mutant version of attB; core recombination site for the Gateway® BP reaction BP Clonase™
    680..700     +  CDS            capTEV™ (fragment): composite tag for in vivo biotinylation, TEV protease cleavage, and 6xHis tagging
    701..733     +  CDS            T7 tag (gene 10 leader): leader peptide from bacteriophage T7 gene 10 promotes efficient translation in E. coli
    737..760     +  CDS            Xpress™ tag: Xpress™ epitope tag, including an enterokinase recognition and cleavage site
    779..1243    +  CDS            G1 (fragment): G1 is a basic (constitutively fluorescent) green fluorescent protein published in 2008, derived from Clavularia sp..
   1229..1669    +  CDS            CALM_TETPY: Experimental evidence at protein level: Swiss-Prot protein existence level 1. Calmodulin mediates the control of a large number of enzymes, ion channels and other proteins by Ca(2+). Among the enzymes to be stimulated by the calmodulin-Ca(2+) complex are a number of protein kinases and phosphatases. From Tetrahymena pyriformis.
   1697..1753    +  CDS            calmodulin-binding peptide: calmodulin-binding peptide from avian smooth muscle myosin light chain kinase
   1766..2014    +  CDS            mTFP1 (fragment): mTFP1 is a basic (constitutively fluorescent) cyan fluorescent protein published in 2006, derived from Clavularia sp.. It has low acid sensitivity.
   2021..2041    -  protein_bind   attB2: mutant version of attB; core recombination site for the Gateway® BP reaction BP Clonase™
   2052..2640    +  misc_feature   WPRE: woodchuck hepatitis virus posttranscriptional regulatory element
   2676..2787    +  polyA_signal   bGH poly(A) signal: bovine growth hormone polyadenylation signal
   2891..3031    +  repeat_region  AAV2 ITR: inverted terminal repeat of adeno-associated virus serotype 2 inverted
   3036..3087    -  misc_feature   bom (fragment): basis of mobility region from pBR322
   3106..3561    +  rep_origin     f1 ori (sequence partly withheld): f1 bacteriophage origin of replication; arrow indicates direction of (+) strand synthesis
   3562..3611    -  misc_feature   bom (fragment): basis of mobility region from pBR322
   3713..3748    -  CDS            rop (fragment): Rop protein, which maintains plasmids at low copy number; rop
   3843..3947    +  promoter       AmpR promoter: bla
   3948..4808    +  CDS            AmpR: β-lactamase; bla; confers resistance to ampicillin, carbenicillin, and related antibiotics
   4979..5567    +  rep_origin     ori: high-copy-number ColE1/pMB1/pBR322/pUC origin of replication
