[The description below was written by a language model from this plasmid's Addgene catalogue record and pLannotate feature annotations shown in this document.]
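Description:
pAAV hSyn RSET-T-GECO1.WPRE is a 5.6 kb adeno-associated virus transfer plasmid for expressing the genetically encoded calcium indicator T-GECO1 in mammalian cells, particularly neurons. The expression cassette sits between two AAV2 inverted terminal repeats, which allow it to be packaged into recombinant AAV particles when replication and capsid functions are supplied separately; the plasmid can also be transfected directly. In bacteria it is maintained through a high-copy ColE1/pUC-type origin and selected with ampicillin via the β-lactamase gene. An f1 phage origin is also present. The record specifies a recombination-deficient host strain, a common precaution for preserving ITR integrity.

Transcription is driven by the human synapsin I (hSyn) promoter, which confers neuron-specific expression. The synthetic 1.3 kb T-GECO1 coding sequence is preceded by the N-terminal RSET leader peptide, annotated as a His-tag fragment, the T7 gene 10 leader and an Xpress epitope with an enterokinase site. The sensor has a split-reporter architecture: a Clavularia-derived teal/cyan fluorescent protein of the mTFP1 family is divided into two fragments that flank a calmodulin domain and a calmodulin-binding peptide from smooth muscle myosin light chain kinase, so that calcium-dependent binding between these two parts modulates fluorescence. Downstream, a WPRE enhances transcript stability and expression, and a bovine growth hormone polyadenylation signal terminates the message. Gateway attB4, attB1 and attB2 sites flanking the promoter and insert are remnants of the modular backbone, although the insert itself was introduced by Gibson assembly. According to the associated publication, T-GECO1 is a blue-shifted indicator with enhanced two-photon absorption, making this construct suited to neuronal calcium imaging.
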