Addgene plasmid #211902: pAAV hSyn RSET-T-GECO1.WPRE
Purpose: Expresses T-GECO1 in mammalian cells
Depositing lab: Robert Campbell. Depositing organization: University of Alberta. Publication: Blue-shifted genetically encoded Ca(2+) indicator with enhanced two-photon absorption. Aggarwal A, Sunil S, Bendifallah I, Moon M, Drobizhev M, Zarowny L, Zheng J, Wu SY, Lohman AW, Tebo AG, Emiliani V, Podgorski K, Shen Y, Campbell RE. Neurophotonics. 2024 Apr;11(2):024207. doi: 10.1117/1.NPh.11.2.024207. PubMed 38577628.
Backbone
  Vector backbone: pAAV hSyn
  Backbone size w/o insert (bp): 4290
  Total vector size (bp): 5628
  Vector type: Mammalian Expression, AAV
Growth in bacteria
  Bacterial resistance: Ampicillin, 100 μg/mL
  Growth temperature: 30°C
  Growth strain: NEB Stable
  Copy number: High Copy
Gene/Insert
  Gene/Insert name: T-GECO1 (alt names: T-GECO; TGECO)
  Species: Synthetic
  Insert size (bp): 1338
  Promoter: hSyn
  Tag / fusion protein: RSET peptide (N terminal on backbone)
  Cloning method: Gibson Cloning
  Sequencing primers: 5′ gtttgtacaaaaaagcaggc; 3′ aattcccactttgtacaag
Terms and licenses: Academic/Nonprofit Terms; Industry Terms: Not Available to Industry
How to cite: pAAV hSyn RSET-T-GECO1.WPRE was a gift from Robert Campbell (Addgene plasmid # 211902 ; http://n2t.net/addgene:211902 ; RRID:Addgene_211902)
